>Addgene plasmid #54981 | mCherry-ARP3-C-12 | addgene full sequence | sequence record 485109 | Addgene Long Read Sequencing Result
TTGAGATCCTTTTTTTCTGCGCGTAATCTGCTGCTTGCAAACAAAAAAACCACCGCTACCAGCGGTGGTT
TGTTTGCCGGATCAAGAGCTACCAACTCTTTTTCCGAAGGTAACTGGCTTCAGCAGAGCGCAGATACCAA
ATACTGTTCTTCTAGTGTAGCCGTAGTTAGGCCACCACTTCAAGAACTCTGTAGCACCGCCTACATACCT
CGCTCTGCTAATCCTGTTACCAGTGGCTGCTGCCAGTGGCGATAAGTCGTGTCTTACCGGGTTGGACTCA
AGACGATAGTTACCGGATAAGGCGCAGCGGTCGGGCTGAACGGGGGGTTCGTGCACACAGCCCAGCTTGG
AGCGAACGACCTACACCGAACTGAGATACCTACAGCGTGAGCTATGAGAAAGCGCCACGCTTCCCGAAGG
GAGAAAGGCGGACAGGTATCCGGTAAGCGGCAGGGTCGGAACAGGAGAGCGCACGAGGGAGCTTCCAGGG
GGAAACGCCTGGTATCTTTATAGTCCTGTCGGGTTTCGCCACCTCTGACTTGAGCGTCGATTTTTGTGAT
GCTCGTCAGGGGGGCGGAGCCTATGGAAAAACGCCAGCAACGCGGCCTTTTTACGGTTCCTGGCCTTTTG
CTGGCCTTTTGCTCACATGTTCTTTCCTGCGTTATCCCCTGATTCTGTGGATAACCGTATTACCGCCATG
CATTAGTTATTAATAGTAATCAATTACGGGGTCATTAGTTCATAGCCCATATATGGAGTTCCGCGTTACA
TAACTTACGGTAAATGGCCCGCCTGGCTGACCGCCCAACGACCCCCGCCCATTGACGTCAATAATGACGT
ATGTTCCCATAGTAACGCCAATAGGGACTTTCCATTGACGTCAATGGGTGGAGTATTTACGGTAAACTGC
CCACTTGGCAGTACATCAAGTGTATCATATGCCAAGTACGCCCCCTATTGACGTCAATGACGGTAAATGG
CCCGCCTGGCATTATGCCCAGTACATGACCTTATGGGACTTTCCTACTTGGCAGTACATCTACGTATTAG
TCATCGCTATTACCATGGTGATGCGGTTTTGGCAGTACATCAATGGGCGTGGATAGCGGTTTGACTCACG
GGGATTTCCAAGTCTCCACCCCATTGACGTCAATGGGAGTTTGTTTTGGCACCAAAATCAACGGGACTTT
CCAAAATGTCGTAACAACTCCGCCCCATTGACGCAAATGGGCGGTAGGCGTGTACGGTGGGAGGTCTATA
TAAGCAGAGCTGGTTTAGTGAACCGTCAGATCCGCTAGCGCTACCGGTCGCCACCATGGTGAGCAAGGGC
GAGGAGGATAACATGGCCATCATCAAGGAGTTCATGCGCTTCAAGGTGCACATGGAGGGCTCCGTGAACG
GCCACGAGTTCGAGATCGAGGGCGAGGGCGAGGGCCGCCCCTACGAGGGCACCCAGACCGCCAAGCTGAA
GGTGACCAAGGGTGGCCCCCTGCCCTTCGCCTGGGACATCCTGTCCCCTCAGTTCATGTACGGCTCCAAG
GCCTACGTGAAGCACCCCGCCGACATCCCCGACTACTTGAAGCTGTCCTTCCCCGAGGGCTTCAAGTGGG
AGCGCGTGATGAACTTCGAGGACGGCGGCGTGGTGACCGTGACCCAGGACTCCTCCCTGCAGGACGGCGA
GTTCATCTACAAGGTGAAGCTGCGCGGCACCAACTTCCCCTCCGACGGCCCCGTAATGCAGAAGAAGACC
ATGGGCTGGGAGGCCTCCTCCGAGCGGATGTACCCCGAGGACGGCGCCCTGAAGGGCGAGATCAAGCAGA
GGCTGAAGCTGAAGGACGGCGGCCACTACGACGCTGAGGTCAAGACCACCTACAAGGCCAAGAAGCCCGT
GCAGCTGCCCGGCGCCTACAACGTCAACATCAAGTTGGACATCACCTCCCACAACGAGGACTACACCATC
GTGGAACAGTACGAACGCGCCGAGGGCCGCCACTCCACCGGCGGCATGGACGAGCTGTACAAGTCCGGAC
TCAGATCTGGTGGAAGCGGCGCTGGAGGGGCG
[1233 nt withheld, positions 2063-3295]
TTTGGAGTCATGTCGTAAGGATCCACCGGATCTAGATAACTGATCATAATCAGCCATACCACATTTGTAG
AGGTTTTACTTGCTTTAAAAAACCTCCCACACCTCCCCCTGAACCTGAAACATAAAATGAATGCAATTGT
TGTTGTTAACTTGTTTATTGCAGCTTATAATGGTTACAAATAAAGCAATAGCATCACAAATTTCACAAAT
AAAGCATTTTTTTCACTGCATTCTAGTTGTGGTTTGTCCAAACTCATCAATGTATCTTAAGGCGTAAATT
GTAAGCGTTAATATTTTGTTAAAATTCGCGTTAAATTTTTGTTAAATCAGCTCATTTTTTAACCAATAGG
CCGAAATCGGCAAAATCCCTTATAAATCAAAAGAATAGACCGAGATAGGGT
[37 nt withheld, positions 3697-3733]
AAAGAACGTGGACTCCAACGTCAAAGG
[49 nt withheld, positions 3761-3809]
T
[91 nt withheld, positions 3811-3901]
G
[124 nt withheld, positions 3903-4026]
CAGGTGGCACTTTTCGGGGAAATGTGCGCGGAACCCCTATTTGTTTATTTTTCTAAATACATTCAAATAT
GTATCCGCTCATGAGACAATAACCCTGATAAATGCTTCAATAATATTGAAAAAGGAAGAGTCCTGAGGCG
GAAAGAACCAGCTGTGGAATGTGTGTCAGTTAGGGTGTGGAAAGTCCCCAGGCTCCCCAGCAGGCAGAAG
TATGCAAAGCATGCATCTCAATTAGTCAGCAACCATAGTCCCGCCCCTAACTCCGCCCATCCCGCCCCTA
ACTCCGCCCAGTTCCGCCCATTCTCCGCCCCATGGCTGACTAATTTTTTTTATTTATGCAGAGGCCGAGG
CCGCCTCGGCCTCTGAGCTATTCCAGAAGTAGTGAGGAGGCTTTTTTGGAGGCCTAGGCTTTTGCAAAGA
TCGATCAAGAGACAGGATGAGGATCGTTTCGCATGATTGAACAAGATGGATTGCACGCAGGTTCTCCGGC
CGCTTGGGTGGAGAGGCTATTCGGCTATGACTGGGCACAACAGACAATCGGCTGCTCTGATGCCGCCGTG
TTCCGGCTGTCAGCGCAGGGGCGCCCGGTTCTTTTTGTCAAGACCGACCTGTCCGGTGCCCTGAATGAAC
TGCAAGACGAGGCAGCGCGGCTATCGTGGCTGGCCACGACGGGCGTTCCTTGCGCAGCTGTGCTCGACGT
TGTCACTGAAGCGGGAAGGGACTGGCTGCTATTGGGCGAAGTGCCGGGGCAGGATCTCCTGTCATCTCAC
CTTGCTCCTGCCGAGAAAGTATCCATCATGGCTGATGCAATGCGGCGGCTGCATACGCTTGATCCGGCTA
CCTGCCCATTCGACCACCAAGCGAAACATCGCATCGAGCGAGCACGTACTCGGATGGAAGCCGGTCTTGT
CGATCAGGATGATCTGGACGAAGAGCATCAGGGGCTCGCGCCAGCCGAACTGTTCGCCAGGCTCAAGGCG
AGCATGCCCGACGGCGAGGATCTCGTCGTGACCCATGGCGATGCCTGCTTGCCGAATATCATGGTGGAAA
ATGGCCGCTTTTCTGGATTCATCGACTGTGGCCGGCTGGGTGTGGCGGACCGCTATCAGGACATAGCGTT
GGCTACCCGTGATATTGCTGAAGAGCTTGGCGGCGAATGGGCTGACCGCTTCCTCGTGCTTTACGGTATC
GCCGCTCCCGATTCGCAGCGCATCGCCTTCTATCGCCTTCTTGACGAGTTCTTCTGAGCGGGACTCTGGG
GTTCGAAATGACCGACCAAGCGACGCCCAACCTGCCATCACGAGATTTCGATTCCACCGCCGCCTTCTAT
GAAAGGTTGGGCTTCGGAATCGTTTTCCGGGACGCCGGCTGGATGATCCTCCAGCGCGGGGATCTCATGC
TGGAGTTCTTCGCCCACCCTAGGGGGAGGCTAACTGAAACACGGAAGGAGACAATACCGGAAGGAACCCG
CGCTATGACGGCAATAAAAAGACAGAATAAAACGCACGGTGTTGGGTCGTTTGTTCATAAACGCGGGGTT
CGGTCCCAGGGCTGGCACTCTGTCGATACCCCACCGAGACCCCATTGGGGCCAATACGCCCGCGTTTCTT
CCTTTTCCCCACCCCACCCCCCAAGTTCGGGTGAAGGCCCAGGGCTCGCAGCCAACGTCGGGGCGGCAGG
CCCTGCCATAGCCTCAGGTTACTCATATATACTTTAGATTGATTTAAAACTTCATTTTTAATTTAAAAGG
ATCTAGGTGAAGATCCTTTTTGATAATCTCATGACCAAAATCCCTTAACGTGAGTTTTCGTTCCACTGAG
CGTCAGACCCCGTAGAAAAGATCAAAGGATCTTC
Features (pLannotate 1.2.2; 14 found; start..end, strand, type, name):
      1..589     +  rep_origin     ori: high-copy-number ColE1/pMB1/pBR322/pUC origin of replication
    764..1067    +  enhancer       CMV enhancer: human cytomegalovirus immediate early enhancer
   1068..1271    +  promoter       CMV promoter: human cytomegalovirus (CMV) immediate early promoter
   1316..2023    +  CDS            mCherry: mCherry is a basic (constitutively fluorescent) red fluorescent protein published in 2004, derived from Discosoma sp.. It is reported to be a very rapidly-maturing monomer with low acid sensitivity.
   2060..3310    +  CDS            ACTR3 (sequence partly withheld): ARP3_BOVIN - Also known as ARP3. Experimental evidence at protein level: Swiss-Prot protein existence level 1. ATP-binding component of the Arp2/3 complex, a multiprotein complex that mediates actin polymerization upon stimulation by nucleation-promoting factor (NPF). The Arp2/3 complex mediates the formation of branched actin networks in the cytoplasm, providing the force for cell motility. Seems to contact the pointed end of the daughter actin filament. In podocytes, required for the formation of lamellipodia downstream of AVIL and PLCE1 regulation. In addition to its role in the cytoplasmic
   3336..3420    +  CDS            large T antigen (fragment): large T antigen from SV40 (simian virus 40)
   3443..3564    +  polyA_signal   SV40 poly(A) signal: SV40 polyadenylation signal
   3598..4026    -  rep_origin     f1 ori (sequence partly withheld): f1 bacteriophage origin of replication; arrow indicates direction of (+) strand synthesis
   4053..4157    +  promoter       AmpR promoter: bla
   4226..4436    +  promoter       SV40 promoter: SV40 early promoter
   4479..5273    +  CDS            NeoR/KanR: aminoglycoside phosphotransferase from Tn5; aph(3')-II (or nptII); confers resistance to neomycin, kanamycin, and G418 (Geneticin®)
   5294..5446    +  CDS            ble (fragment): BLE_KLEPN - Experimental evidence at protein level: Swiss-Prot protein existence level 1. Binding protein with a strong affinity to the bleomycin family of antibiotics. Binds to CL990; an antimitotic-antibiotic compound. From Klebsiella pneumoniae.
   5505..5552    +  polyA_signal   HSV TK poly(A) signal: herpes simplex virus thymidine kinase polyadenylation signal (Cole and Stacy, 1985)
   5643..5659    -  polyA_signal   bGH poly(A) signal (fragment): bovine growth hormone polyadenylation signal
