[The description below was written by a language model from this plasmid's Addgene catalogue record and pLannotate feature annotations shown in this document.]
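Description:
mCherry-ARP3-C-12 is a mammalian expression plasmid built on the mCherry-C1 backbone and encoding human ARP3 (ACTR3) fused at its N terminus to the red fluorescent protein mCherry. The sequenced record is 5,880 nt. It is maintained in E. coli at high copy through a ColE1/pUC-type origin and also carries an f1 phage origin. A single NeoR/KanR gene (Tn5 aminoglycoside phosphotransferase) provides both selections. A bacterial bla-type promoter drives it for kanamycin resistance in bacteria, and the SV40 early promoter, with an HSV TK polyadenylation signal downstream, drives it for G418 selection of transfected mammalian cells. The short large T antigen, ble and bGH poly(A) fragments in the annotation look like partial matches to backbone sequence rather than functional elements.

The expression cassette consists of the human CMV immediate early enhancer and promoter, the mCherry coding sequence, a short gap of about 36 nt that presumably encodes a linker (the "12" in the name may refer to its length in residues, though the record does not say so), the ACTR3 coding sequence, and an SV40 polyadenylation signal. The annotation tool matched the insert to the bovine ARP3 protein entry, but the catalogue lists the insert as human; this probably reflects high conservation of the protein across mammals. ARP3 is an ATP-binding subunit of the Arp2/3 complex, which nucleates branched actin networks that power cell motility and lamellipodia formation. The fusion is intended as a localization marker for this actin-related protein in fluorescence imaging, with recorded mCherry excitation and emission at 587 and 610 nm.
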