Addgene plasmid #54981: mCherry-ARP3-C-12
Purpose: Localization: Actin Related Protein, Excitation: 587, Emission: 610
Depositing lab: Michael Davidson. Depositing organization: Florida State University, Tallahassee.
Backbone
  Vector backbone: mCherry-C1
  Backbone size w/o insert (bp): 4750
  Vector type: Mammalian Expression
  Selectable markers: Neomycin (select with G418)
Growth in bacteria
  Bacterial resistance: Kanamycin, 50 μg/mL
  Growth temperature: 37°C
  Growth strain: DH5alpha
  Copy number: High Copy
Gene/Insert
  Gene/Insert name: ARP3 (alt name: NM_005721)
  Species: H. sapiens (human)
  Entrez Gene: ACTR3 (a.k.a. ARP3)
  Promoter: CMV
  Tag / fusion protein: mCherry (N terminal on backbone)
  Cloning method: Unknown
  Sequencing primers: 5′ CMV-F; 3′ SV40pA-R
Terms and licenses: Academic/Nonprofit Terms; Industry Terms: Not Available to Industry
Depositor comments: . Excitation = 587; Emission = 610
How to cite: mCherry-ARP3-C-12 was a gift from Michael Davidson (Addgene plasmid # 54981 ; http://n2t.net/addgene:54981 ; RRID:Addgene_54981)
