>Addgene plasmid #54981 | mCherry-ARP3-C-12 | depositor partial sequence | sequence record 85368 | insert sequence
GCTACCGGTCGCCACCATGGTGAGCAAGGGCGAGGAGGATAACATGGCCATCATCAAGGAGTTCATGCGC
TTCAAGGTGCACATGGAGGGCTCCGTGAACGGCCACGAGTTCGAGATCGAGGGCGAGGGCGAGGGCCGCC
CCTACGAGGGCACCCAGACCGCCAAGCTGAAGGTGACCAAGGGTGGCCCCCTGCCCTTCGCCTGGGACAT
CCTGTCCCCTCAGTTCATGTACGGCTCCAAGGCCTACGTGAAGCACCCCGCCGACATCCCCGACTACTTG
AAGCTGTCCTTCCCCGAGGGCTTCAAGTGGGAGCGCGTGATGAACTTCGAGGACGGCGGCGTGGTGACCG
TGACCCAGGACTCCTCCCTGCAGGACGGCGAGTTCATCTACAAGGTGAAGCTGCGCGGCACCAACTTCCC
CTCCGACGGCCCCGTAATGCAGAAGAAGACCATGGGCTGGGAGGCCTCCTCCGAGCGGATGTACCCCGAG
GACGGCGCCCTGAAGGGCGAGATCAAGCAGAGGCTGAAGCTGAAGGACGGCGGCCACTACGACGCTGAGG
TCAAGACCACCTACAAGGCCAAGAAGCCCGTGCAGCTGCCCGGCGCCTACAACGTCAACATCAAGTTGGA
CATCACCTCCCACAACGAGGACTACACCATCGTGGAACAGTACGAACGCGCCGAGGGCCGCCACTCCACC
GGCGGCATGGACGAGCTGTACAAGTCCGGACTCAGATCTGGTGGAAGCGGCGCTGGAGGGGCG
[1233 nt withheld, positions 764-1996]
TTTGGAGTCATGTCGTAAGGATCCACCGGATCTAGATAAC
