>Addgene plasmid #54981 | mCherry-ARP3-C-12 | addgene partial sequence | sequence record 109636 | mCherry-F 5'-ccccgtaatgcagaagaaga-3'
CCCCGAGGACGGCGCCCTGAAGGGCGAGATCAAGCAGAGGCTGAAGCTGAAGGACGGCGGCCACTACGAC
GCTGAGGTCAAGACCACCTACAAGGCCAAGAAGCCCGTGCAGCTGCCCGGCGCCTACAACGTCAACATCA
AGTTGGACATCACCTCCCACAACGAGGACTACACCATCGTGGAACAGTACGAACGCGCCGAGGGCCGCCA
CTCCACCGGCGGCATGGACGAGCTGTACAAGTCCGGACTCAGATCTGGTGGAAGCGGCGCTGGAGGGGCG
[598 nt withheld, positions 281-878]
